Addgene plasmid #213829: pAAV_BiCHATe27_dTomato_nlsdTomato
Depositing lab: Gordon Fishell. Publication: An enhancer-AAV toolbox to target and manipulate distinct interneuron subtypes. Furlanis E, Dai M, Leyva Garcia B, Tran T, Vergara J, Pereira A, Gorissen BL, Wills S, Vlachos A, Hairston A, Dwivedi D, Du S, McMahon J, Huang S, Morabito A, Vazquez A, Kim S, Lee AT, Chang EF, Razzaq T, Qazi A, Vargish G, Yuan X, Caccavano A, Hunt S, Chittajallu R, McLean N, Hewitt L, Paranzino E, Rice H, Cummins AC, Plotnikova A, Mohanty A, Tangen AC, Shin JH, Azadi R, Eldridge MAG, Alvarez VA, Averbeck BB, Alyahyay M, Vallejo TR, Soheib M, Vattino LG, MacGregor CP, Chatain CP, Banks E, Olah VJ, Naskar S, Hill S, Liebergall S, Badiani R, Hyde L, Hanley E, Xu Q, Allaway KC, Goldberg EM, Rowan MJM, Nowakowski TJ, Lee S, Favuzzi E, Kaeser PS, Sjulson L, Batista-Brito R, Takesian AE, Ibrahim LA, Iqbal A, Pelkey KA, McBain CJ, Dimidschstein J, Fishell G, Wang Y. Neuron. 2025 May 21;113(10):1525-1547.e15. doi: 10.1016/j.neuron.2025.05.002. PubMed 40403705.
Backbone
  Vector backbone: pAAV-S5E2-dTom-nlsdTom
  Total vector size (bp): 6533
  Vector type: AAV
Growth in bacteria
  Bacterial resistance: Ampicillin, 100 μg/mL
  Growth temperature: 37°C
  Growth strain: NEB Stable
  Copy number: High Copy
Gene/Insert
  Gene/Insert name: dTomato_P2A_nls.dTomato
  Species: Synthetic
  Insert size (bp): 1512
Terms and licenses: Academic/Nonprofit Terms; Industry Terms: Not Available to Industry
Depositor comments: Please visit https://doi.org/10.1101/2024.07.17.603924 for bioRxiv preprint.
How to cite: pAAV_BiCHATe27_dTomato_nlsdTomato was a gift from Gordon Fishell (Addgene plasmid # 213829 ; http://n2t.net/addgene:213829 ; RRID:Addgene_213829) For viral preps, please replace (Addgene plasmid # 213829) in the above sentence with: (Addgene viral prep # 213829-AAV1) or (Addgene viral prep # 213829-PHPeB)
