[The description below was written by a language model from this plasmid's Addgene catalogue record and pLannotate feature annotations shown in this document.]
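Description:
pAAV_BiCHATe27_dTomato_nlsdTomato is an AAV transfer plasmid of about 6.5 kb, built on the pAAV-S5E2-dTom-nlsdTom backbone and used to package recombinant adeno-associated virus carrying an enhancer-driven red fluorescent reporter. It is propagated in E. coli as a high-copy plasmid through a ColE1/pUC-type origin and selected with ampicillin via the β-lactamase gene. An f1 phage origin is also present. The recombination-deficient growth strain listed in the record is consistent with the need to keep the AAV2 inverted terminal repeats intact. The annotation detects a full ITR downstream of the cassette and only short ITR fragments at the upstream end.

Between the ITRs, the roughly 1.1 kb upstream of the chimeric β-globin/immunoglobulin intron is not annotated. From the plasmid name, this region presumably holds the BiCHATe27 enhancer and a minimal promoter, but the record does not describe either element or state the promoter. The name and the associated enhancer-AAV toolbox for interneuron subtypes suggest targeting of a defined neuronal population, possibly ChAT-related, though the record does not specify the cell type. The payload is a 1.5 kb synthetic insert, dTomato_P2A_nls.dTomato. It has two copies of the dimeric orange-red DsRed derivative separated by a P2A self-cleaving peptide, with the second copy carrying a nuclear localisation signal. One transcript therefore yields both cytoplasmic and nuclear fluorescence, which labels cell morphology and makes cell counting easier. A WPRE boosts transcript stability and expression, and an SV40 polyadenylation signal terminates the message. The construct serves as a reporter for assessing enhancer specificity and labelling targeted cells in vivo, and the repository also offers it as AAV1 and PHP.eB viral preparations.
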