Features (pLannotate 1.2.2; 17 found; start..end, strand, type, name):
     12..39      +  repeat_region  AAV2 ITR (fragment): inverted terminal repeat of adeno-associated virus serotype 2 inverted
     68..95      +  repeat_region  AAV2 ITR (fragment): inverted terminal repeat of adeno-associated virus serotype 2 inverted
   1150..1282    +  intron         chimeric intron: chimera between introns from human β-globin and immunoglobulin heavy chain genes
   1311..2012    +  CDS            dTomato: dTomato is a basic (constitutively fluorescent) orange fluorescent protein published in 2004, derived from Discosoma sp.. It is reported to be a somewhat slowly-maturing dimer with low acid sensitivity.
   2122..2822    +  CDS            dTomato (fragment): dimeric variant of DsRed fluorescent protein (Shaner et al., 2004) mammalian codon-optimized
   2852..2877    +  misc_feature   MCS (fragment): pBluescript multiple cloning site
   2877..3465    +  misc_feature   WPRE: woodchuck hepatitis virus posttranscriptional regulatory element
   3528..3611    +  CDS            large T antigen (fragment): large T antigen from SV40 (simian virus 40)
   3634..3715    +  polyA_signal   SV40 poly(A) signal: SV40 polyadenylation signal
   3794..3934    +  repeat_region  AAV2 ITR: inverted terminal repeat of adeno-associated virus serotype 2 inverted
   3939..3990    -  misc_feature   bom (fragment): basis of mobility region from pBR322
   4009..4464    +  rep_origin     f1 ori (sequence partly withheld): f1 bacteriophage origin of replication; arrow indicates direction of (+) strand synthesis
   4465..4514    -  misc_feature   bom (fragment): basis of mobility region from pBR322
   4616..4651    -  CDS            rop (fragment): Rop protein, which maintains plasmids at low copy number; rop
   4746..4850    +  promoter       AmpR promoter: bla
   4851..5711    +  CDS            AmpR: β-lactamase; bla; confers resistance to ampicillin, carbenicillin, and related antibiotics
   5882..6470    +  rep_origin     ori: high-copy-number ColE1/pMB1/pBR322/pUC origin of replication
>Addgene plasmid #213829 | pAAV_BiCHATe27_dTomato_nlsdTomato | addgene full sequence | sequence record 421885 | Addgene NGS Result
CCTGCAGGCAGCTGCGCGCTCGCTCGCTCACTGAGGCCGCCCGGGCGTCGGGCGACCTTTGGTCGCCCGG
CCTCAGTGAGCGAGCGAGCGCGCAGAGAGGGAGTGGCCAACTCCATCACTAGGGGTTCCTGCGGCCGCAC
GCGTATCGATCCTCGGGTAATTTGTAAAGACAATTTTTCTTTTCCCCCTCTGAACCTAGGCCTTAGGCTG
GCTAGGCAAGTCTCCACTACAGCCCCGCCCACTCCATCTCGGCTGTGGCTCGCGGGAAAGGCAGCCCCCT
ACAGTTAGTCTCCCCAGCCATCTTCTCCGGTTCCCCTGATGCTCTCATGGCCCCAGCCATCCTAGAGCTG
GTGCGCCATCGCTCACCTTTAGCATTCGGCCTGCTGGGGGTGAGCTTTTGGGTTAGAAGGAACAAGGCAT
CAGATGGGGTCGTGTTTTTTTACATTCCAATCAGTTTTCGGAGGGGAAGAACAGACATTTTTGTCAGCTA
ATTGCATTTAATTACAGAGACAATCGCTGTTTCCGAACGTTGTTGTGTCCACTCCCTCATCCTTCAATCA
GTTCAAGCACATCCGGCCCCAGCTGGGAGCCTTTTAATTGCATAATTTGGATTTCACTTCTGGAAAGAAA
CTTGAGAAAGACTCCGTGAGGGTCTCCATTAACACAATCAGCTCCCCAGGCACCCGGGGCTGGCCCTAAT
TGACCCATCTCAGCTAATGCCTCTTTCCAAAGAACGCCCGCGTCATTTCTTTGGCTTGTTTGTGCTATTG
TATCCTGTTTTAGTGTCTTGATCTTAAACATCTTTAAAGAGGGCACTCAGTGGCTTGTTTAACTGGAAGT
GGTCCAGCTGGTTTGGAAGGACAGTGCATCAGGTGATGTAAGTCCAAGGGTAGGAATTTCTGGCCTCTCC
TTCCCCTGCCCATTGCACCGCTCTCCCCAACAGGAAGTAGCTACACATGATAAGGTGCACTGTGGCTTCT
AGGACTTATCGATGTTTAAACTTCCTGCAGCCCGGGCTGGGCATAAAAGTCAGGGCAGAGCCATCTATTG
CTTACATTTGCTTCTAGCCTGCAAGTCGAGGAGCGCAGCCTTCCAGAAGCAGAGCGCGGCGCCTTAAGCT
GCAGAAGTTGGTCGTGAGGCACTGGGCACGTAAGTATCAAGGTTACAAGACAGGTTTAAGGAGACCAATA
GAAACTGGGCTTGTCGAGACAGAGAAGACTCTTGCGTTTCTGATAGGCACCTATTGGTCTTACTGACATC
CACTTTGCCTTTCTCTCCACAGCGAGCTCGCTAGCGCGATCGCTGCCACCATGGTGAGCAAGGGCGAGGA
GGTCATCAAAGAGTTCATGCGCTTCAAGGTGCGCATGGAGGGCTCCATGAACGGCCACGAGTTCGAGATC
GAGGGCGAGGGCGAGGGCCGCCCCTACGAGGGCACCCAGACCGCCAAGCTGAAGGTGACCAAGGGCGGCC
CCCTGCCCTTCGCCTGGGACATCCTGTCCCCCCAGTTCATGTACGGCTCCAAGGCGTACGTGAAGCACCC
CGCCGACATCCCCGATTACAAGAAGCTGTCCTTCCCCGAGGGCTTCAAGTGGGAGCGCGTGATGAACTTC
GAGGACGGCGGTCTGGTGACCGTGACCCAGGACTCCTCCCTGCAGGACGGCACGCTGATCTACAAGGTGA
AGATGCGCGGCACCAACTTCCCCCCCGACGGCCCCGTAATGCAGAAGAAGACCATGGGCTGGGAGGCCTC
CACCGAGCGCCTGTACCCCCGCGACGGCGTGCTGAAGGGCGAGATCCACCAGGCCCTGAAGCTGAAGGAC
GGCGGCCACTACCTGGTGGAGTTCAAGACCATCTACATGGCCAAGAAGCCCGTGCAACTGCCCGGCTACT
ACTACGTGGACACCAAGCTGGACATCACCTCCCACAACGAGGACTACACCATCGTGGAACAGTACGAGCG
CTCCGAGGGCCGCCACCACCTGTTCCTGTACGGCATGGACGAGCTGTACAAGTCCGGAGATAACGGAAGC
GGAGCCACTAACTTCTCCCTGTTGAAACAAGCAGGGGATGTCGAAGAGAATCCCGGGCCATCTAGAATGG
CCCCCAAGAAGAAGAGGAAGGTGGTGAGCAAGGGCGAGGAGGTCATCAAAGAGTTCATGCGCTTCAAGGT
GCGCATGGAGGGCTCCATGAACGGCCACGAGTTCGAGATCGAGGGCGAGGGCGAGGGCCGCCCCTACGAG
GGCACCCAGACCGCCAAGCTGAAGGTGACCAAGGGCGGCCCCCTGCCCTTCGCCTGGGACATCCTGTCCC
CCCAGTTCATGTACGGCTCCAAGGCGTACGTGAAGCACCCCGCCGACATCCCCGATTACAAGAAGCTGTC
CTTCCCCGAGGGCTTCAAGTGGGAGCGCGTGATGAACTTCGAGGACGGCGGTCTGGTGACCGTGACCCAG
GACTCCTCCCTGCAGGACGGCACGCTGATCTACAAGGTGAAGATGCGCGGCACCAACTTCCCCCCCGACG
GCCCCGTAATGCAGAAGAAGACCATGGGCTGGGAGGCCTCCACCGAGCGCCTGTACCCCCGCGACGGCGT
GCTGAAGGGCGAGATCCACCAGGCCCTGAAGCTGAAGGACGGCGGCCACTACCTGGTGGAGTTCAAGACC
ATCTACATGGCCAAGAAGCCCGTGCAACTGCCCGGCTACTACTACGTGGACACCAAGCTGGACATCACCT
CCCACAACGAGGACTACACCATCGTGGAACAGTACGAGCGCTCCGAGGGCCGCCACCACCTGTTCCTGTA
CGGCATGGACGAGCTGTACAAGTAAGTCGACGGCGCGCCCCACCCCTGCAGGGAATTCGATATCAAGCTT
ATCGATAATCAACCTCTGGATTACAAAATTTGTGAAAGATTGACTGGTATTCTTAACTATGTTGCTCCTT
TTACGCTATGTGGATACGCTGCTTTAATGCCTTTGTATCATGCTATTGCTTCCCGTATGGCTTTCATTTT
CTCCTCCTTGTATAAATCCTGGTTGCTGTCTCTTTATGAGGAGTTGTGGCCCGTTGTCAGGCAACGTGGC
GTGGTGTGCACTGTGTTTGCTGACGCAACCCCCACTGGTTGGGGCATTGCCACCACCTGTCAGCTCCTTT
CCGGGACTTTCGCTTTCCCCCTCCCTATTGCCACGGCGGAACTCATCGCCGCCTGCCTTGCCCGCTGCTG
GACAGGGGCTCGGCTGTTGGGCACTGACAATTCCGTGGTGTTGTCGGGGAAATCATCGTCCTTTCCTTGG
CTGCTCGCCTATGTTGCCACCTGGATTCTGCGCGGGACGTCCTTCTGCTACGTCCCTTCGGCCCTCAATC
CAGCGGACCTTCCTTCCCGCGGCCTGCTGCCGGCTCTGCGGCCTCTTCCGCGTCTTCGCCTTCGCCCTCA
GACGAGTCGGATCTCCCTTTGGGCCGCCTCCCCGCATCGATACCGAGCGCTGCTCGAGAGATCTGTGATA
GCGGCCATCAAGCTGGCCGCGACTCTAGATCATAATCAGCCATACCACATTTGTAGAGGTTTTACTTGCT
TTAAAAAACCTCCCACACCTCCCCCTGAACCTGAAACATAAAATGAATGCAATTGTTGTTGTTAACTTGT
TTATTGCAGCTTATAATGGTTACAAATAAAGCAATAGCATCACAAATTTCACAAATAAAGCATTTTTTTC
ACTGCATTCTAGTTGTGGTTTGTCCAAACTCATCAATGTATCAGCTTATCGATACCGCATGCACGTGCGG
ACCGAGCGGCCGCAGGAACCCCTAGTGATGGAGTTGGCCACTCCCTCTCTGCGCGCTCGCTCGCTCACTG
AGGCCGGGCGACCAAAGGTCGCCCGACGCCCGGGCTTTGCCCGGGCGGCCTCAGTGAGCGAGCGAGCGCG
CAGCTGCCTGCAGGGGCGCCTGATGCGGTATTTTCTCCTTACGCATCTGTGCGGTATTTCACACCGCATA
[95 nt withheld, positions 3991-4085]
T
[46 nt withheld, positions 4087-4132]
C
[141 nt withheld, positions 4134-4274]
CCTTTGACGTTGGAGTCCACGTTCTTT
[37 nt withheld, positions 4302-4338]
ACTCTATCTCGGGCTATTCTTTTGATTTATAAGGGATTTTGCCGATTTCGGTCTATTGGTTAAAAAATGA
GCTGATTTAACAAAAATTTAACGCGAATTTTAACAAAATATTAACGTTTACAATTTTATGGTGCACTCTC
AGTACAATCTGCTCTGATGCCGCATAGTTAAGCCAGCCCCGACACCCGCCAACACCCGCTGACGCGCCCT
GACGGGCTTGTCTGCTCCCGGCATCCGCTTACAGACAAGCTGTGACCGTCTCCGGGAGCTGCATGTGTCA
GAGGTTTTCACCGTCATCACCGAAACGCGCGAGACGAAAGGGCCTCGTGATACGCCTATTTTTATAGGTT
AATGTCATGATAATAATGGTTTCTTAGACGTCAGGTGGCACTTTTCGGGGAAATGTGCGCGGAACCCCTA
TTTGTTTATTTTTCTAAATACATTCAAATATGTATCCGCTCATGAGACAATAACCCTGATAAATGCTTCA
ATAATATTGAAAAAGGAAGAGTATGAGTATTCAACATTTCCGTGTCGCCCTTATTCCCTTTTTTGCGGCA
TTTTGCCTTCCTGTTTTTGCTCACCCAGAAACGCTGGTGAAAGTAAAAGATGCTGAAGATCAGTTGGGTG
CACGAGTGGGTTACATCGAACTGGATCTCAACAGCGGTAAGATCCTTGAGAGTTTTCGCCCCGAAGAACG
TTTTCCAATGATGAGCACTTTTAAAGTTCTGCTATGTGGCGCGGTATTATCCCGTATTGACGCCGGGCAA
GAGCAACTCGGTCGCCGCATACACTATTCTCAGAATGACTTGGTTGAGTACTCACCAGTCACAGAAAAGC
ATCTTACGGATGGCATGACAGTAAGAGAATTATGCAGTGCTGCCATAACCATGAGTGATAACACTGCGGC
CAACTTACTTCTGACAACGATCGGAGGACCGAAGGAGCTAACCGCTTTTTTGCACAACATGGGGGATCAT
GTAACTCGCCTTGATCGTTGGGAACCGGAGCTGAATGAAGCCATACCAAACGACGAGCGTGACACCACGA
TGCCTGTAGCAATGGCAACAACGTTGCGCAAACTATTAACTGGCGAACTACTTACTCTAGCTTCCCGGCA
ACAATTAATAGACTGGATGGAGGCGGATAAAGTTGCAGGACCACTTCTGCGCTCGGCCCTTCCGGCTGGC
TGGTTTATTGCTGATAAATCTGGAGCCGGTGAGCGTGGGTCTCGCGGTATCATTGCAGCACTGGGGCCAG
ATGGTAAGCCCTCCCGTATCGTAGTTATCTACACGACGGGGAGTCAGGCAACTATGGATGAACGAAATAG
ACAGATCGCTGAGATAGGTGCCTCACTGATTAAGCATTGGTAACTGTCAGACCAAGTTTACTCATATATA
CTTTAGATTGATTTAAAACTTCATTTTTAATTTAAAAGGATCTAGGTGAAGATCCTTTTTGATAATCTCA
TGACCAAAATCCCTTAACGTGAGTTTTCGTTCCACTGAGCGTCAGACCCCGTAGAAAAGATCAAAGGATC
TTCTTGAGATCCTTTTTTTCTGCGCGTAATCTGCTGCTTGCAAACAAAAAAACCACCGCTACCAGCGGTG
GTTTGTTTGCCGGATCAAGAGCTACCAACTCTTTTTCCGAAGGTAACTGGCTTCAGCAGAGCGCAGATAC
CAAATACTGTTCTTCTAGTGTAGCCGTAGTTAGGCCACCACTTCAAGAACTCTGTAGCACCGCCTACATA
CCTCGCTCTGCTAATCCTGTTACCAGTGGCTGCTGCCAGTGGCGATAAGTCGTGTCTTACCGGGTTGGAC
TCAAGACGATAGTTACCGGATAAGGCGCAGCGGTCGGGCTGAACGGGGGGTTCGTGCACACAGCCCAGCT
TGGAGCGAACGACCTACACCGAACTGAGATACCTACAGCGTGAGCTATGAGAAAGCGCCACGCTTCCCGA
AGGGAGAAAGGCGGACAGGTATCCGGTAAGCGGCAGGGTCGGAACAGGAGAGCGCACGAGGGAGCTTCCA
GGGGGAAACGCCTGGTATCTTTATAGTCCTGTCGGGTTTCGCCACCTCTGACTTGAGCGTCGATTTTTGT
GATGCTCGTCAGGGGGGCGGAGCCTATGGAAAAACGCCAGCAACGCGGCCTTTTTACGGTTCCTGGCCTT
TTGCTGGCCTTTTGCTCACATGT
